Addgene plasmid #163325: pMX-hFTH1-CD90.2-Cd247A_miR
Purpose: Retroviral vector for knockdown of murine CD247A (TCR zeta) and expression of a CD90.2 surface marker under control of the human FTH1 promoter.
Depositing lab: Louis Ates & Teunis Geijtenbeek. Depositing organization: Academic Medical Center, University of Amsterdam. Publication: An optimized retroviral toolbox for overexpression and genetic perturbation of primary lymphocytes. van der Donk LEH, van der Spek J, van Duivenvoorde T, Ten Brink MS, Geijtenbeek TBH, Kuijl CP, van Heijst JWJ, Ates LS. Biol Open. 2022 Feb 15;11(2):bio059032. doi: 10.1242/bio.059032. Epub 2022 Mar 1. PubMed 35229875.
Backbone
  Vector backbone: pMX
  Vector type: Mammalian Expression, Retroviral, RNAi
Growth in bacteria
  Bacterial resistance: Ampicillin, 100 μg/mL
  Growth temperature: 37°C
  Growth strain: NEB Stable
  Copy number: High Copy
Gene/Insert
  Gene/Insert name: CD90.2 (alt name: Thy1b)
  gRNA/shRNA sequence: CCTCTTCATCTACGGAGTCAT
  Species: M. musculus (mouse)
  Entrez Gene: Thy1 (a.k.a. CD90, T25, Thy-1, Thy-1.2, Thy1.1, Thy1.2)
  Promoter: hFTH1
  Cloning method: Restriction Enzyme; 5′ cloning site Unknown (unknown if destroyed); 3′ cloning site Unknown (unknown if destroyed)
Terms and licenses: Academic/Nonprofit Terms; Industry Terms: Not Available to Industry
Depositor comments: Please visit https://www.biorxiv.org/content/10.1101/2021.01.08.425881v1 for bioRxiv preprint.
How to cite: pMX-hFTH1-CD90.2-Cd247A_miR was a gift from Louis Ates & Teunis Geijtenbeek (Addgene plasmid # 163325 ; http://n2t.net/addgene:163325 ; RRID:Addgene_163325)
