[The description below was written by a language model from this plasmid's Addgene catalogue record and pLannotate feature annotations shown in this document.]
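Description:
pMX-hFTH1-CD90.2-Cd247A_miR is a 5.6 kb gammaretroviral vector on the pMX backbone, designed to knock down a gene and mark transduced mammalian cells at the same time. It is maintained in E. coli through a high-copy ColE1/pUC-type origin and an ampicillin resistance gene (β-lactamase with its own promoter). The viral portion derives from Moloney murine leukemia virus. It includes a 5′ LTR, the Ψ packaging signal extended into a truncated gag lacking its start codon, and a pol-derived segment containing the splice acceptor. The 3′ LTR is annotated in two fragments matching a ΔU3 (self-inactivating) form. These elements allow the RNA genome to be packaged when gag, pol and env are supplied in trans by packaging cells, after which it integrates into target cells.

Between the LTRs, the human ferritin heavy chain (FTH1) promoter drives the payload. The promoter is not annotated as such, but an iron response element typical of the FTH1 5′ UTR is detected just upstream of the coding sequence, and a very short β-actin promoter match there is probably incidental. The transcript encodes mouse Thy1 (CD90.2, the Thy1b allele), a small surface protein that serves as a marker for identifying or sorting transduced cells by antibody staining. Directly downstream, human miR-30a 5′ and 3′ flanking sequences frame a hairpin targeting murine Cd247 (the TCR ζ chain). Marker and microRNA-embedded shRNA therefore come from one Pol II transcript, linking CD90.2 expression to knockdown. The vector belongs to a retroviral toolbox for overexpression and genetic perturbation of primary lymphocytes.
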