Features (pLannotate 1.2.2; 16 found; start..end, strand, type, name):
     22..615     +  LTR            LTR: long terminal repeat from Moloney murine leukemia virus
    678..877     +  misc_feature   MMLV Ψ: packaging signal of Moloney murine leukemia virus (MMLV)
    929..1017    +  misc_feature   MESV Ψ (fragment): packaging signal of murine embryonic stem cell virus
   1094..1510    +  CDS            gag (truncated): truncated Moloney murine leukemia virus (MMLV) gag gene lacking the start codon
   1520..1898    +  misc_feature   pol region: Moloney murine leukemia virus (MMLV) pol region containing the splice acceptor site
   2109..2143    +  ncRNA          IRE I: Accession: RF00037 - Iron response element I
   2257..2275    -  promoter       chicken β-actin promoter (fragment): contains a 21-bp deletion relative to the standard chicken β-actin promoter
   2329..2814    +  CDS            Thy1: THY1_MOUSE - Also known as Thy-1. Experimental evidence at protein level: Swiss-Prot protein existence level 1. May play a role in cell-cell or cell-ligand interactions during synaptogenesis and other events in the brain. From Mus musculus (Mouse).
   2853..2946    +  ncRNA          5' miR-30a: sequence upstream of the 71-nt precursor of the human miR-30a microRNA (Zeng et al., 2002) miRNA
   3073..3185    +  ncRNA          3' miR-30a: sequence downstream of the 71-nt precursor of the human miR-30a microRNA (Zeng et al., 2002) miRNA
   3231..3267    +  LTR            3' LTR (ΔU3) (fragment): self-inactivating 3' long terminal repeat (LTR) from Moloney murine leukemia virus
   3266..3560    +  LTR            3' LTR (ΔU3) (fragment): self-inactivating 3' long terminal repeat (LTR) from Moloney murine leukemia virus
   3648..3700    -  CDS            lacI (fragment): lac repressor; lacI; The lac repressor binds to the lac operator to inhibit transcription in E. coli. This inhibition can be relieved by adding lactose or isopropyl-β-D-thiogalactopyranoside (IPTG).
   3883..4471    -  rep_origin     ori: high-copy-number ColE1/pMB1/pBR322/pUC origin of replication
   4635..5495    -  CDS            AmpR: β-lactamase; bla; confers resistance to ampicillin, carbenicillin, and related antibiotics
   5496..5600    -  promoter       AmpR promoter: bla
>Addgene plasmid #163325 | pMX-hFTH1-CD90.2-Cd247A_miR | addgene full sequence | sequence record 321687 | Addgene NGS Result
CCCGAAAAGTGCCACCTGCATAATGAAAGACCCCACCTGTAGGTTTGGCAAGCTAGCTTAAGTAACGCCA
TTTTGCAAGGCATGGAAAAATACATAACTGAGAATAGAAAAGTTCAGATCAAGGTCAGGAACAGATGGAA
CAGCTGAATATGGGCCAAACAGGATATCTGTGGTAAGCAGTTCCTGCCCCGGCTCAGGGCCAAGAACAGA
TGGAACAGCTGAATATGGGCCAAACAGGATATCTGTGGTAAGCAGTTCCTGCCCCGGCTCAGGGCCAAGA
ACAGATGGTCCCCAGATGCGGTCCAGCCCTCAGCAGTTTCTAGAGAACCATCAGATGTTTCCAGGGTGCC
CCAAGGACCTGAAATGACCCTGTGCCTTATTTGAACTAACCAATCAGTTCGCTTCTCGCTTCTGTTCGCG
CGCTTCTGCTCCCCGAGCTCAATAAAAGAGCCCACAACCCCTCACTCGGCGCGCCAGTCCTCCGATTGAC
TGAGTCGCCCGGGTACCCGTGTATCCAATAAACCCTCTTGCAGTTGCATCCGACTTGTGGTCTCGCTGTT
CCTTGGGAGGGTCTCCTCTGAGTGATTGACTACCCGTCAGCGGGGGTCTTTCATTTGGGGGCTCGTCCGG
GATCGGGAGACCCCTGCCCAGGGACCACCGACCCACCACCGGGAGGTAAGCTGGCCAGCAACTTATCTGT
GTCTGTCCGATTGTCTAGTGTCTATGACTGATTTTATGCGCCTGCGTCGGTACTAGTTAGCTAACTAGCT
CTGTATCTGGCGGACCCGTGGTGGAACTGACGAGTTCGGAACACCCGGCCGCAACCCTGGGAGACGTCCC
AGGGACTTCGGGGGCCGTTTTTGTGGCCCGACCTGAGTCCAAAAATCCCGATCGTTTTGGACTCTTTGGT
GCACCCCCCTAATAGGAGGGATATGTGGTTCTGGTAGGAGACGAGAACCTAAAACAGTTCCCGCCTCCGT
CTGAATTTTTGCTTTCGGTTTGGGACCGAAGCCGCGCCGCGCGTCTTGTCTGCTGCAGCATCGTTCTGTG
TTGTCTCTGTCTGACTGTGTTTCTGTATTTGTCTGAAAATTAGGGCCAGACTGTTACCACTCCCTTAAGT
TTGACCTTAGGTCACTGGAAAGATGTCGAGCGGATCGCTCACAACCAGTCGGTAGATGTCAAGAAGAGAC
GTTGGGTTACCTTCTGCTCTGCAGAATGGCCAACCTTTAACGTCGGATGGCCGCGAGACGGCACCTTTAA
CCGAGACCTCATCACCCAGGTTAAGATCAAGGTCTTTTCACCTGGCCCGCATGGACACCCAGACCAGGTC
CCCTACATCGTGACCTGGGAAGCCTTGGCTTTTGACCCCCCTCCCTGGGTCAAGCCCTTTGTACACCCTA
AGCCTCCGCCTCCTCTTCCTCCATCCGCCCCGTCTCTCCCCCTTGAACCTCCTCGTTCGACCCCGCCTCG
ATCCTCCCTTTATCCAGCCCTCACTCCTTCTCTAGGCGCCCCCATATGGCCATATGAGATCTTATATGGG
GCACCCCCGCCCCTTGTAAACTTCCCTGACCCTGACATGACAAGAGTTACTAACAGCCCCTCTCTCCAAG
CTCACTTACAGGCTCTCTACTTAGTCCAGCACGAAGTCTGGAGACCTCTGGCGGCAGCCTACCAAGAACA
ACTGGACCGACCGGCCGGTGGTACCTCACCCTTACCGAGTCGGCGACACAGTGTGGGTCCGCCGACACCA
GACTAAGAACCTAGAACCTCGCTGGAAAGGACCTTACACAGTCCTGCTGACCACCCCCACCGCCCTCAAA
GTAGACGGCATCGCAGCTTGGATACACGCCGCCCACGTGAAGGCTGCCGACCCCGGGGGTGGACCATCCT
CTAGACTGCCGGATCTAGCTAGTTAATTAATCCGCCAGAGCGCGCGAGGGCCTCCACCGGCCGCCCCTCC
CCCACAGCAGGGGCGGGGTCCCGCGCCCACCGGAAGGAGCGGGCTCGGGGCGGGCGGCGCTGATTGGCCG
GGGCGGGCCTGACGCCGACGCGGCTATAAGAGACCACAAGCGACCCGCAGGGCCAGACGTTCTTCGCCGA
GAGTCGTCGGGGTTTCCTGCTTCAACAGTGCTTGGACGGAACCCGGCGCTCGTTCCCCACCCCGGCCGGC
CGCCCATAGCCAGCCCTCCGTCACCTCTTCACCGCACCCTCGGACTGCCCCAAGGCCCCCGCCGCCGCTC
CAGCGCCGCGCAGCCACCGCCGCCGCCGCCGCCTCTCCTTAGTCGCCGCCGGATCCGGTCGTGCGGCCGC
ACGGAAACGCGTGCCACCATGAACCCCGCCATCTCTGTGGCCCTGCTGCTGTCTGTGCTGCAGGTGTCCA
GAGGCCAGAAAGTGACCAGCCTGACCGCCTGCCTCGTGAACCAGAACCTGAGACTGGACTGCAGACACGA
GAACAACACCAAGGACAACAGCATCCAGCACGAGTTCTCCCTGACCCGCGAGAAGAGAAAACACGTGCTG
AGCGGCACCCTGGGCATCCCCGAGCACACCTACAGATCCAGAGTGACCCTGAGCAACCAGCCCTACATCA
AGGTGCTGACCCTGGCCAACTTCACCACAAAGGACGAGGGCGACTACTTCTGCGAACTGCAGGTGTCAGG
CGCCAACCCCATGAGCAGCAACAAGAGCATCAGCGTGTACAGAGACAAGCTCGTGAAGTGCGGCGGCATC
AGCCTGCTGGTGCAGAACACCTCTTGGATGCTGTTGCTGCTGCTGAGCCTGAGCCTGCTGCAGGCCCTGG
ACTTCATCTCTCTGTAGGCATGCCGCGACCCTGCAGGTTTCTGAAGCTTTGTTTGAATGAGGCTTCAGTA
CTTTACAGAATCGTTGCCTGCACATCTTGGAAACACTTGCTGGGATTACTTCTTCAGGTTAACCCAACAG
AAGGCTCGAGAAGGTATATTGCTGTTGACAGTGAGCGCCCTCTTCATCTACGGAGTCATTAGTGAAGCCA
CAGATGTAATGACTCCGTAGATGAAGAGGATGCCTACTGCCTCGGACTTCAAGGGGCTAGAATTCAAGGG
GCTACTTTAGGAGCAATTATCTTGTTTACTAAAACTGAATACCTTGCTATCTCTTTGATACATTTTTACA
AAGCTGAATTAAAATGGTATAAATTAAATCACTTTATCGATAAAATAAAAGATTTTATTTAGTCTCCAGA
AAAAGGGGGGAATGAAAGACCCCACCTGTAGGTTTGGCAAGCTAGCTAGAGAACCATCAGATGTTTCCAG
GGTGCCCCAAGGACCTGAAATGACCCTGTGCCTTATTTGAACTAACCAATCAGTTCGCTTCTCGCTTCTG
TTCGCGCGCTTCTGCTCCCCGAGCTCAATAAAAGAGCCCACAACCCCTCACTCGGCGCGCCAGTCCTCCG
ATAGACTGCGTCGCCCGGGTACCCGTGTATCCAATAAACCCTCTTGCAGTTGCATCCGACTTGTGGTCTC
GCTGTTCCTTGGGAGGGTCTCCTCTGAGTGATTGACTACCCGTCAGCGGGGGTCTTTCATGGGTAACAGT
TTCTTGAAGTGTCGAGCAGCATGTATCAAAATTAATTTGGTTTTTTTTCTTAAGTATTTACATTAAATGG
CCATAGTTGCATTAATGAATCGGCCAACGCGCGGGGAGAGGCGGTTTGCGTATTGGGCGCTCTTCCGCTT
CCTCGCTCACTGACTCGCTGCGCTCGGTCGTTCGGCTGCGGCGAGCGGTATCAGCTCACTCAAAGGCGGT
AATACGGTTATCCACAGAATCAGGGGATAACGCAGGAAAGAACATGTGAGCAAAAGGCCAGCAAAAGGCC
AGGAACCGTAAAAAGGCCGCGTTGCTGGCGTTTTTCCATAGGCTCCGCCCCCCTGACGAGCATCACAAAA
ATCGACGCTCAAGTCAGAGGTGGCGAAACCCGACAGGACTATAAAGATACCAGGCGTTTCCCCCTGGAAG
CTCCCTCGTGCGCTCTCCTGTTCCGACCCTGCCGCTTACCGGATACCTGTCCGCCTTTCTCCCTTCGGGA
AGCGTGGCGCTTTCTCATAGCTCACGCTGTAGGTATCTCAGTTCGGTGTAGGTCGTTCGCTCCAAGCTGG
GCTGTGTGCACGAACCCCCCGTTCAGCCCGACCGCTGCGCCTTATCCGGTAACTATCGTCTTGAGTCCAA
CCCGGTAAGACACGACTTATCGCCACTGGCAGCAGCCACTGGTAACAGGATTAGCAGAGCGAGGTATGTA
GGCGGTGCTACAGAGTTCTTGAAGTGGTGGCCTAACTACGGCTACACTAGAAGAACAGTATTTGGTATCT
GCGCTCTGCTGAAGCCAGTTACCTTCGGAAAAAGAGTTGGTAGCTCTTGATCCGGCAAACAAACCACCGC
TGGTAGCGGTGGTTTTTTTGTTTGCAAGCAGCAGATTACGCGCAGAAAAAAAGGATCTCAAGAAGATCCT
TTGATCTTTTCTACGGGGTCTGACGCTCAGTGGAACGAAAACTCACGTTAAGGGATTTTGGTCATGAGAT
TATCAAAAAGGATCTTCACCTAGATCCTTTTGCGGCCGGCCGCAAATCAATCTAAAGTATATATGAGTAA
ACTTGGTCTGACAGTTACCAATGCTTAATCAGTGAGGCACCTATCTCAGCGATCTGTCTATTTCGTTCAT
CCATAGTTGCCTGACTCCCCGTCGTGTAGATAACTACGATACGGGAGGGCTTACCATCTGGCCCCAGTGC
TGCAATGATACCGCGAGACCCACGCTCACCGGCTCCAGATTTATCAGCAATAAACCAGCCAGCCGGAAGG
GCCGAGCGCAGAAGTGGTCCTGCAACTTTATCCGCCTCCATCCAGTCTATTAATTGTTGCCGGGAAGCTA
GAGTAAGTAGTTCGCCAGTTAATAGTTTGCGCAACGTTGTTGCCATTGCTACAGGCATCGTGGTGTCACG
CTCGTCGTTTGGTATGGCTTCATTCAGCTCCGGTTCCCAACGATCAAGGCGAGTTACATGATCCCCCATG
TTGTGCAAAAAAGCGGTTAGCTCCTTCGGTCCTCCGATCGTTGTCAGAAGTAAGTTGGCCGCAGTGTTAT
CACTCATGGTTATGGCAGCACTGCATAATTCTCTTACTGTCATGCCATCCGTAAGATGCTTTTCTGTGAC
TGGTGAGTACTCAACCAAGTCATTCTGAGAATAGTGTATGCGGCGACCGAGTTGCTCTTGCCCGGCGTCA
ATACGGGATAATACCGCGCCACATAGCAGAACTTTAAAAGTGCTCATCATTGGAAAACGTTCTTCGGGGC
GAAAACTCTCAAGGATCTTACCGCTGTTGAGATCCAGTTCGATGTAACCCACTCGTGCACCCAACTGATC
TTCAGCATCTTTTACTTTCACCAGCGTTTCTGGGTGAGCAAAAACAGGAAGGCAAAATGCCGCAAAAAAG
GGAATAAGGGCGACACGGAAATGTTGAATACTCATACTCTTCCTTTTTCAATATTATTGAAGCATTTATC
AGGGTTATTGTCTCATGAGCGGATACATATTTGAATGTATTTAGAAAAATAAACAAATAGGGGTTCCGCG
CACATTTC
